>Addgene plasmid #43435 | II-TCGA | depositor partial sequence | sequence record 58700 | II-TCGA sequence 426 bps
CGTCTCGCTTAACCCCAGAGCAGGTCGTGGCCATTGCCTCGAATGGAGGGGGCAAACAGGCGTTGGAAAC
CGTACAACGATTGCTGCCGGTGCTGTGCCAAGCGCACGGGCTCACCCCAGAGCAGGTCGTGGCGATCGCA
AGCCACGACGGAGGAAAGCAAGCCTTGGAAACAGTACAGAGGCTGTTGCCTGTGCTGTGCCAAGCGCACG
GCCTCACCCCAGAGCAGGTCGTGGCAATCGCGAGCAATAACGGCGGAAAACAGGCTTTGGAAACGGTGCA
GAGGCTCCTTCCAGTGCTGTGCCAAGCGCACGGATTAACCCCAGAGCAGGTCGTGGCAATCGCCTCCAAC
ATTGGCGGGAAACAGGCACTCGAGACTGTCCAGCGCCTGCTTCCCGTGCTGTGCCAAGCGCACGGGCTCA
GAGACG
