>Addgene plasmid #43435 | II-TCGA | addgene partial sequence | sequence record 60561 | M13-F20 5'-TGTAAAACGACGGCCAGT-3'
CTATAGGGCGAATTGGGCCCTCTAGATGCATGCTCGAGCGGCCGCCAGTGTGATGGATATCTGCAGAATT
CGCCCTTGTCCTAGCGCGTCTCGCTTAACCCCAGAGCAGGTCGTGGCCATTGCCTCGAATGGAGGGGGCA
AACAGGCGTTGGAAACCGTACAACGATTGCTGCCGGTGCTGTGCCAAGCGCACGGGCTCACCCCAGAGCA
GGTCGTGGCGATCGCAAGCCACGACGGAGGAAAGCAAGCCTTGGAAACAGTACAGAGGCTGTTGCCTGTG
CTGTGCCAAGCGCACGGCCTCACCCCAGAGCAGGTCGTGGCAATCGCGAGCAATAACGGCGGAAAACAGG
CTTTGGAAACGGTGCAGAGGCTCCTTCCAGTGCTGTGCCAAGCGCACGGATTAACCCCAGAGCAGGTCGT
GGCAATCGCCTCCAACATTGGCGGGAAACAGGCACTCGAGACTGTCCAGCGCCTGCTTCCCGTGCTGTGC
CAAGCGCACGGGCTCAGAGACGTGGGCACAGGAAAGAAGGGCGAATTCCAGCACACTGGCGGCCGTTACT
AGTGGATCCGAGCTCGGTACCAAGCTTGATGCATAGCTTGAGTATTCTATAGTGTCACCTAAATAGCTTG
GCGTAATCATGGTCATAGCTGTTTCCTGTGTGAAATTGTTATCCGCTCACAATTCCACACAACATACGAG
CCGGAAGCATAAAGTGTAAAGCCTGGGGTGCCTAATGAGTGAGCTAACTCACATTAATTGCGTTGCGCTC
ACTGCCCGCTTTCCAGTCGGGAAACCTGTCGTGCCAGCTGCATTAATGAATCGGCCAACGCGCGGGGAGA
GGCGGTTTGCGTATTGGGCGCTCTTCCGCTTCCTCGCTCACTGACTCGCTGCGCTCGGTCGTTCGGCTGC
GGCGAGCGGTATCAGCTCACTCAAAGGCGGTAATACGGTTATCCACAGAATCAGGGGATAACGCAGGAAA
GAACATGTGAGCAAAAGGCCAGCAAAAGGCCAGGAACCGTAAAA
