[The description below was written by a language model from this plasmid's Addgene catalogue record.]
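Description:
II-TCGA is a bacterial cloning plasmid built on the commercial pCRII-TOPO backbone (about 4.0 kb without insert), into which a 426 bp synthetic fragment was introduced by TOPO cloning. It is maintained at high copy number in E. coli and carries dual selection for ampicillin and kanamycin, consistent with the two resistance markers of the pCRII-TOPO vector. The insert is flanked by the T7 and M13 reverse priming sites of the backbone, which are recorded as the sites used to sequence it. No feature table is available for this entry, so origins, promoters and other backbone elements are not individually documented here.

The record describes the insert only by its name and as synthetic, and does not spell out its composition. The plasmid was deposited in connection with a TALEN genome-editing system developed for generating human stem cell-based disease models. In that context, the name plausibly denotes a pre-assembled block of TAL effector repeat modules recognising the four-base sequence TCGA, with "II" indicating its position or tier within a set of such modules. An insert of roughly 426 bp is compatible with four TALE repeats of about 100 bp each, but this interpretation is an inference and is not stated in the catalogue fields. As a storage and cloning vector without recorded expression elements for eukaryotic cells, it is best understood as a library component from which the repeat block would be taken for assembly into full-length TALEN constructs, not as a plasmid used directly for genome editing.
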