Addgene plasmid #43435: II-TCGA
Depositing lab: Chad Cowan & Kiran Musunuru. Depositing organization: Harvard University. Publication: A TALEN Genome-Editing System for Generating Human Stem Cell-Based Disease Models. Ding Q, Lee YK, Schaefer EA, Peters DT, Veres A, Kim K, Kuperwasser N, Motola DL, Meissner TB, Hendriks WT, Trevisan M, Gupta RM, Moisan A, Banks E, Friesen M, Schinzel RT, Xia F, Tang A, Xia Y, Figueroa E, Wann A, Ahfeldt T, Daheron L, Zhang F, Rubin LL, Peng LF, Chung RT, Musunuru K, Cowan CA. Cell Stem Cell. 2012 Dec 12. pii: S1934-5909(12)00645-5. doi: 10.1016/j.stem.2012.11.011. PubMed 23246482.
Backbone
  Vector backbone: pCRII-TOPO
  Backbone manufacturer: Invitrogen
  Backbone size w/o insert (bp): 3973
  Vector type: Bacterial Cloning
Growth in bacteria
  Bacterial resistance: Ampicillin and Kanamycin, 100 & 50 μg/mL
  Growth temperature: 37°C
  Growth strain: Top10
  Copy number: High Copy
Gene/Insert
  Gene/Insert name: II-TCGA
  Species: Synthetic
  Insert size (bp): 426
  Cloning method: TOPO Cloning
  Sequencing primers: 5′ T7; 3′ M13-rev
Terms and licenses: Academic/Nonprofit Terms; Industry Terms: Not Available to Industry
How to cite: II-TCGA was a gift from Chad Cowan & Kiran Musunuru (Addgene plasmid # 43435 ; http://n2t.net/addgene:43435 ; RRID:Addgene_43435)
